>Addgene plasmid #106140 | pCfB4781 | addgene full sequence | sequence record 205320 | Addgene NGS Result
GTGGAACACCATACTCGCCCTCAGTTGCGCATGAGACATCATCTGCGGTTCTTCTACGCACGTGCAACGC
TTACGCAACTAACATGAATGAATACGATATACATCAAAGACTATGATACGCAGTATTGCACACTGTACGA
GTAAGGGCACTAGCCACTGCACTCAAGTGAAACCGTTGCCCGGGTACGAGTATGAGTATGTACAGTATGT
TTAGTATTGTACTTGGACAATGCTTGTATCGTACATTCTCAAGTGTCAAACATAAATATCCGTTGCTATA
TCCTCGCACCACCACGTAGCTCGCTATATCCCTGTGTTGAATCCATCCATCTTGGATTGCCAATTGTGCA
CACAGAACCGGGCACTCACTTCCCCATCCACACTTCAACGGAATGCGTGCGATCGCGTGCATTCCTTCTG
TTCGGAATCAACCTCAAGGTTAACGGCCACGATCCCCTCGTTGTTACTCTTGGTCAGCCCATTGTCGGTA
ACGCTGGCTTTGCTAACTGGGTCGATAAACTCTTCTTTGGCCAGGAGAACCCCGATGTCTCCAAGGTGTC
CAAAGACCGAAAGCTCTACCGAATCACCCACCGAGGAGATATCGTCCCTCAAGTGCCCTTCTGGGACGGT
TACCAGCACTGCTCTGGTGAGGTCTTTATTGACTGGCCCCTGATCCACCCTCCTCTCTCCAACGTTGTCA
TGTGCCAGGGCCAGAGCAATAAACAGTGCTCTGCCGGTAACACTCTGCTCCAGCAGGTCAATGTGATTGG
AAACCATCTGCAGTACTTCGTCACCGAGGGTGTCTGTGGTATCTAAGCTATTTATCACTCTTTACAACTT
CTACCTCAACTATCTACTTTAATAAATGAATATCGTTTATTCTCTATGATTACTGTATATGCGTTCCTCT
AAGACAAATCGAAACCAGCATGCGATCGAATGGCATACAAAAGTTTCTTCCGAAGTTGATCAATGTCCTG
ATAGTCAGGCAGCTTGAGAAGATTGACACAGGTGGAGGCCGTAGGGAACCGATCAACCTGTCTACCAGCG
TTACGAATGGCAAATGACGGGTTCAAAGCCTTGAATCCTTGCAATGGTGCCTTGGATACTGATGTCACAA
ACTTAAGAAGCAGCCGCTTGTCCTCTTCCTCGAAACTCTCAAACACAGTCCAGAAGTCCTTTATAGTTTG
ATCTGTATCCAGATAGCCTCCGTAATTGGTGTGTGTCTTCAAATCCCAGACGTCCACATTGGCATGTCCT
CCACTGATAAGCATTTGAAGTTCATCTGCGTTGAACATTGAGACCCACGAAGGGTCAATGAGCTGGTATA
GACCGCCCAAGAATGCATCTGAGAACAGCTGAAGCTTCGTACGATAACTTCGTATAATGTATGCTATACG
AAGTTATAGAGACCGGGTTGGCGGCGCATTTGTGTCCCAAAAAACAGCCCCAATTGCCCCAATTGACCCC
AAATTGACCCAGTAGCGGGCCCAACCCCGGCGAGAGCCCCCTTCTCCCCACATATCAAACCTCCCCCGGT
TCCCACACTTGCCGTTAAGGGCGTAGGGTACTGCAGTCTGGAATCTACGCTTGTTCAGACTTTGTACTAG
TTTCTTTGTCTGGCCATCCGGGTAACCCATGCCGGACGCAAAATAGACTACTGAAAATTTTTTTGCTTTG
TGGTTGGGACTTTAGCCAAGGGTATAAAAGACCACCGTCCCCGAATTACCTTTCCTCTTCTTTTCTCTCT
CTCCTTGTCAACTCACACCCGAAATCGTTAAGCATTTCCTTCTGAGTATAAGAATCATTCAAAATGGTGA
GTTTCAGAGGCAGCAGCAATTGCCACGGGCTTTGAGCACACGGCCGGGTGTGGTCCCATTCCCATCGACA
CAAGACGCCACGTCATCCGACCAGCACTTTTTGCAGTACTAACCGCAGGGTACTACTTTGGATGATACTG
CTTACAGATACAGAACTTCTGTTCCAGGTGATGCTGAAGCTATTGAAGCTTTGGATGGTTCTTTCACTAC
TGACACTGTTTTCAGAGTTACTGCTACTGGTGATGGTTTCACTTTGAGAGAAGTTCCAGTTGATCCACCA
TTGACTAAGGTTTTTCCAGATGATGAATCCGATGACGAATCTGATGATGGTGAAGATGGTGATCCAGATT
CTAGAACTTTTGTTGCTTATGGTGATGACGGTGACTTGGCTGGTTTTGTTGTTGTTTCTTATTCTGGTTG
GAATAGAAGATTGACCGTCGAAGATATTGAAGTTGCTCCAGAACATAGAGGTCATGGTGTTGGTAGAGCT
TTGATGGGTTTGGCTACTGAATTTGCTAGAGAAAGAGGTGCTGGTCATTTGTGGTTGGAAGTTACTAATG
TTAACGCTCCAGCTATTCATGCCTATAGAAGAATGGGTTTTACCTTGTGTGGTTTGGATACTGCATTATA
CGATGGTACTGCATCAGATGGTGAACAAGCCTTGTATATGTCTATGCCATGTCCATGATCATGTAATTAG
TTATGTCACGCTTACATTCACGCCCTCCCCCCACATCCGCTCTAACCGAAAAGGAAGGAGTTAGACAACC
TGAAGTCTAGGTCCCTATTTATTTTTTTATAGTTATGTTAGTATTAAGAACGTTATTTATATTTCAAATT
TTTCTTTTTTTTCTGTACAGACGCGTGTACGCATGTAACATTATACTGAAAACCTTGCTTGAGAAGGTTT
TGGGACGCTCGATAACTTCGTATAATGTATGCTATACGAAGTTATGTGATATCAGATCCACTAGTGGCCT
AGTCGTGGGAGCAACAGGGCCTGTTTCCGTCCAACGTGTCGCCGACGAGAGTGAGTTGGGCCTGCAGAAC
ACTGCAAAATGCCGCACCACACAGGACGTGATGGAGTTGGCGGGGAGTTCCAGAGACCAGTTCACTCGGT
CGATAAAACCACAATAAAGCAGCCTGTCAACTTCTCGTTGTTACTGGATACCACTTTCTTCTCTGTTATG
TGTCGTCGAGTGTCATGTAAACAGTGTGTTGTTCATCAAACATGACAAGATCTAATCTTCGTAAAAGGCG
ACTTTTCAGACTTTTCAGACTTTTTAAAACATTCTCCTTTCACCCATAAAGCCTCCGGTGAACTCCTCGT
ACTCACCAGATGTATACCTGCTTGTGATACCGTTGTTCCCTCGTTCAGTAGCAAAAGAAACCGTCCCAGT
GCAACAAACACTTTAGCTGGAGAAAACGAGTTTCATCTTGAGATGCTGACCCAGATTACCGCTCTGGTAA
CGTCTCAAGGATCGCGTGCATTCGCGGCCGCATTTAAATCCCCACTTCAGAAGTTCCTATACTTTCTAGA
GAATAGGAACTTCACTATAGAGTCGAATAAGGGCGACACCCCATAATTAGCCCGGGCGAAAGGCCCAGTC
TTTCGACTGAGCCTTTCGTTTTATTTGATGCCTGGCAGTTCCCTACTCTCGCATGGGGAGTCCCCACACT
ACCATCGGCGCTACGGCGTTTCACTTCTGAGTTCGGCATGGGGTCAGGTGGGACCACCGCGCTACTGCCG
CCAGGCAAACAAGGGGTGTTATGAGCCATATTCAGGTATAAATGGGCTCGCGATAATGTTCAGAATTGGT
TAATTGGTTGTAACACTGACCCCTATTTGTTTATTTTTCTAAATACATTCAAATATGTATCCGCTCATGA
GACAATAACCCTGATAAATGCTTCAATAATATTGAAAAAGGAAGAATATGAGTATTCAACATTTCCGTGT
CGCCCTTATTCCCTTTTTTGCGGCATTTTGCCTTCCTGTTTTTGCTCACCCAGAAACGCTGGTGAAAGTA
AAAGATGCTGAAGATCAGTTGGGTGCACGAGTGGGTTACATCGAACTGGATCTCAACAGCGGTAAGATCC
TTGAGAGTTTTCGCCCCGAAGAACGTTTTCCAATGATGAGCACTTTTAAAGTTCTGCTATGTGGCGCGGT
ATTATCCCGTATTGACGCCGGGCAAGAGCAACTCGGTCGCCGCATACACTATTCTCAGAATGACTTGGTT
GAGTACTCACCAGTCACAGAAAAGCATCTTACGGATGGCATGACAGTAAGAGAATTATGCAGTGCTGCCA
TAACCATGAGTGATAACACTGCGGCCAACTTACTTCTGACAACGATCGGAGGACCGAAGGAGCTAACCGC
TTTTTTGCACAACATGGGGGATCATGTAACTCGCCTTGATCGTTGGGAACCGGAGCTGAATGAAGCCATA
CCAAACGACGAGCGTGACACCACGATGCCTGTAGCGATGGCAACAACGTTGCGCAAACTATTAACTGGCG
AACTACTTACTCTAGCTTCCCGGCAACAATTAATAGACTGGATGGAGGCGGATAAAGTTGCAGGACCACT
TCTGCGCTCGGCCCTTCCGGCTGGCTGGTTTATTGCTGATAAATCCGGAGCCGGTGAGCGTGGTTCTCGC
GGTATCATCGCAGCGCTGGGGCCAGATGGTAAGCCCTCCCGTATCGTAGTTATCTACACGACGGGGAGTC
AGGCAACTATGGATGAACGAAATAGACAGATCGCTGAGATAGGTGCCTCACTGATTAAGCATTGGTAAGC
AGAGCATTACGCTGACTTGACGGGACGGCGCAAGCTCATGACCAAAATCCCTTAACGTGAGTTACGCGCG
CGTCGTTCCACTGAGCGTCAGACCCCGTAGAAAAGATCAAAGGATCTTCTTGAGATCCTTTTTTTCTGCG
CGTAATCTGCTGCTTGCAAACAAAAAAACCACCGCTACCAGCGGTGGTTTGTTTGCCGGATCAAGAGCTA
CCAACTCTTTTTCCGAAGGTAACTGGCTTCAGCAGAGCGCAGATACCAAATACTGTTCTTCTAGTGTAGC
CGTAGTTAGCCCACCACTTCAAGAACTCTGTAGCACCGCCTACATACCTCGCTCTGCTAATCCTGTTACC
AGTGGCTGCTGCCAGTGGCGATAAGTCGTGTCTTACCGGGTTGGACTCAAGACGATAGTTACCGGATAAG
GCGCAGCGGTCGGGCTGAACGGGGGGTTCGTGCACACAGCCCAGCTTGGAGCGAACGACCTACACCGAAC
TGAGATACCTACAGCGTGAGCTATGAGAAAGCGCCACGCTTCCCGAAGGGAGAAAGGCGGACAGGTATCC
GGTAAGCGGCAGGGTCGGAACAGGAGAGCGCACGAGGGAGCTTCCAGGGGGAAACGCCTGGTATCTTTAT
AGTCCTGTCGGGTTTCGCCACCTCTGACTTGAGCGTCGATTTTTGTGATGCTCGTCAGGGGGGCGGAGCC
TATGGAAAAACGCCAGCAACGCGGCCTTTTTACGGTTCCTGGCCTTTTGCTGGCCTTTTGCTCACATGTT
CTTTCCTGCGTTATCCCCTGATTCTGTGGATAACCGTATTACCGCCTTTGAGTGAGCTGATACCGCTCGC
CGCAGCCGAACGACCGAGCGCAGCGAGTCAGTGAGCGAGGAAGCGGAAGGCGAGAGTAGGGAACTGCCAG
GCATCAAACTAAGCAGAAGGCCCCTGACGGATGGCCTTTTTGCGTTTCTACAAACTCTTTCTGTGTTGTA
AAACGACGGCCAGTCTTAAGCTCGGGCCCCCTGGGCGGTTCTGATAACGAGTAATCGTTAATCCGCAAAT
AACGTAAAAACCCGCTTCGGCGGGTTTTTTTATGGGGGGAGTTTAGGGAAAGAGCATTTGTCAGAATATT
TAAGGGCGCCTGTCACTTTGCTTGATATATGAGAATTATTTAACCTTATAAATGAGAAAAAAGCAACGCA
CTTTAAATAAGATACGTTGCTTTTTCGATTGATGAACACCTATAATTAAACTATTCATCTATTATTTATG
ATTTTTTGTATATACAATATTTCTAGTTTGTTAAAGAGAATTAAGAAAATAAATCTCGAAAATAATAAAG
GGAAAATCAGTTTTTGATATCAAAATTATACATGTCAACGATAATACAAAATATAATACAAACTATAAGA
TGTTATCAGTATTTATTATGCATTTAGAATAAATTTTGTGTCGCCCTTATTCGACTCACTATAGAAGTTC
CTATTCTCTAGAAAGTATAGGAACTTCACTTCATTTTATTTAAATTTGCGGCCGCGAATGCGTGCGATTA
GCAAATTACGTATCCTACCGTCCTCGTAAAATGATAGCAATGTCGCTAGCGCAACCTTGAGCCGTCTGCA
TAAGCGCATTCTTTGAATCCAATTAACCAACGCAATACGGCGAGACGGACCGATTTTTACGCTCAAAAGA
GTTTTTATTGAGAAGAGTTGATATATTGAGTGTTCAAAGTACGGTATTTTCAACTACTGGTACTTGTGTT
ACCCCTTTCAAGCCGTTCTGCCGTGGTAATGCGGTAGAGCACACCAAACTACATCGAATGACATAAGCGA
GAATTCGATGGAGCTCTGACAACAAAAAGTTTATAAATCCATTTAAAAGGTCTCTCAGTTTCTTTATCTG
AAGTCCCCAACCTCCTATCGCTTCCCGGAGAGTCTCGTTGTAGTCGTTCGAAATAGAAATGGAGGAAGGG
CTTTAGTAGAACATACTAAATC
Features (pLannotate 1.2.2; 15 found; start..end, strand, type, name):
    912..1346    -  CDS            HUL5 (fragment): HUL5_YEAST - Experimental evidence at protein level: Swiss-Prot protein existence level 1. Probable E3 ubiquitin-protein ligase which accepts ubiquitin from an E2 ubiquitin-conjugating enzyme in the form of a thioester and then directly transfers the ubiquitin to targeted substrates. Non essential. From Saccharomyces cerevisiae (strain ATCC 204508 / S288c) (Baker's yeast).
   1374..1407    -  protein_bind   loxP: Cre-mediated recombination occurs in the 8-bp core sequence (GCATACAT). Cre recombinase
   1942..2505    +  CDS            sta: STA_STRLA - Experimental evidence at protein level: Swiss-Prot protein existence level 1. Involved in resistance to streptothricin, a broad-spectrum antibiotic produced by streptomycetes. Detoxifies streptothricin via acetylation of the beta amino group of the first beta-lysyl moiety of streptothricin. From Streptomyces lavendulae.
   2509..2742    +  terminator     CYC1 terminator (fragment): S. cerevisiae CYC1; transcription terminator for CYC1
   2742..2775    -  protein_bind   loxP: Cre-mediated recombination occurs in the 8-bp core sequence (GCATACAT). Cre recombinase
   3340..3373    -  protein_bind   FRT (minimal): supports FLP-mediated excision but not integration (Turan and Bode, 2011) FLP recombinase from the Saccharomyces cerevisiae 2μ plasmid
   3417..3457    -  terminator     rrnB T1 terminator (fragment): transcription terminator T1 from the E. coli rrnB gene
   3459..3574    -  ncRNA          5S rRNA: Accession: RF00001 - 5S ribosomal RNA
   3605..3629    +  CDS            KanR (fragment): aminoglycoside phosphotransferase; aph(3')-Ia; confers resistance to kanamycin
   3659..3755    +  promoter       AmpR promoter (fragment): bla
   3758..4618    +  CDS            AmpR: β-lactamase; bla; confers resistance to ampicillin, carbenicillin, and related antibiotics
   4740..5328    +  rep_origin     ori: high-copy-number ColE1/pMB1/pBR322/pUC origin of replication
   5553..5570    +  terminator     rrnB T2 terminator (fragment): transcription terminator T2 from the E. coli rrnB gene
   5595..5614    -  CDS            lacZα (fragment): LacZα fragment of β-galactosidase; lacZ fragment
   6084..6117    +  protein_bind   FRT (minimal): supports FLP-mediated excision but not integration (Turan and Bode, 2011) FLP recombinase from the Saccharomyces cerevisiae 2μ plasmid
