[The description below was written by a language model from this plasmid's Addgene catalogue record and pLannotate feature annotations shown in this document.]
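Description:
pCfB4781 is an empty-backbone integrative vector from the EasyCloneYALI toolbox for engineering the oleaginous yeast Yarrowia lipolytica. It has no yeast replication origin in the annotation and is designed to insert its cargo into the chromosomal site designated IntC_1 rather than to be maintained episomally. In E. coli it is propagated as a high-copy plasmid through a ColE1/pUC-type origin and selected with ampicillin via the bla gene and its promoter. The parental backbone is recorded as unknown, and no insert is present. Genes or expression cassettes of interest are instead introduced at a USER cloning site, which the automated feature table does not mark.

The yeast selection module is a streptothricin acetyltransferase coding sequence (annotated as sta from Streptomyces lavendulae) that confers nourseothricin resistance. It is followed by a partial S. cerevisiae CYC1 terminator. The promoter driving the marker is not annotated. Two loxP sites bracket this cassette, so Cre recombinase can excise the marker after integration, which allows nourseothricin selection to be reused in successive rounds of strain construction.

The IntC_1 homology arms are not explicitly labelled. A fragment matched to the S. cerevisiae HUL5 ubiquitin ligase lies next to one loxP site and may reflect similarity to Yarrowia genomic sequence in an arm, though the record does not confirm this. Two minimal FRT sites flank the bacterial portion of the plasmid. Short fragments of rrnB terminators, 5S rRNA, KanR and lacZα appear to be backbone remnants with no stated function.

The vector is typically used for stable, marker-recyclable genomic integration of heterologous genes in Y. lipolytica metabolic engineering.
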