Addgene plasmid #106140: pCfB4781
Purpose: (Empty Backbone) EasyCloneYALI system-based yeast integrative vector carrying loxP-flanked nourseothricin-resistance marker, integration into Yarrowia lipolytica chromosomal location IntC_1, USER site for cloning, amp resistance
Depositing lab: Irina Borodina. Depositing organization: Danmarks Tekniske Universitet. Publication: EasyCloneYALI: CRISPR/Cas9-Based Synthetic Toolbox for Engineering of the Yeast Yarrowia lipolytica. Holkenbrink C, Dam MI, Kildegaard KR, Beder J, Dahlin J, Domenech Belda D, Borodina I. Biotechnol J. 2018 Jan 29. doi: 10.1002/biot.201700543. PubMed 29377615.
Backbone
  Vector backbone: Unknown
  Vector type: Yeast Expression
  Selectable markers: nourseothricin
Growth in bacteria
  Bacterial resistance: Ampicillin, 100 μg/mL
  Growth temperature: 37°C
  Growth strain: DH5alpha
  Copy number: High Copy
Gene/Insert
  Gene/Insert name: None
Terms and licenses: Academic/Nonprofit Terms; Industry Terms: Not Available to Industry
Depositor comments: Selectable marker: nourseothricin
How to cite: pCfB4781 was a gift from Irina Borodina (Addgene plasmid # 106140 ; http://n2t.net/addgene:106140 ; RRID:Addgene_106140)
